>Addgene plasmid #213997 | pEM10688 | addgene full sequence | sequence record 424916 | Addgene NGS Result
CTCGAGGATCCCGGGTACCTGCAGCTAGCGTCGACGAAAGGCTACGGCCGTTAATTGGTCGCCTGAGAAG
TTACGGAGAGTAAAA
[114 nt withheld, positions 86-199]
TGATTTTTTCGCATATTTTTCTTGCAAAGTTGGGTTGAGCTGGCTAGATTAGCCAGCCAATCTTTTGTAT
GTCTGTACGTTTCCATTTGAGTATCCTGAAAACGGGCTTTTCAGCATGGTACGTACATATTAAATAGTAG
GAGTGCATAGTGGCCCGTATAGCAGGCATTAACATTCCTGATCAGAAACACGCCGTGATCGCGTTAACTT
CGATCTACGGTGTCGGCAAGACCCGTTCTAAAGCCATCCTGGCTGGAATTCATAAGGAGGAAAAACATAT
GGTGAGCAAAGGCGAAGAACTGATTAAAGAAAACATGCATACCAAACTGTATATGGAAGGCACCGTGAAC
AACCATCATTTTAAATGCACCCATGAAGGCGAAGGCAAACCGTATGAAGGCACCCAGACCAACCGCATTA
AAGTGGTGGAAGGCGGCCCGCTGCCGTTTGCGTTTGATATTCTGGCGACCTGCTTTATGTATGGCAGCAA
AACCTTTATTAACCATACCCAGGGCATTCCGGATTTTTTTAAACAGAGCTTTCCGGAAGGCTTTACCTGG
GAACGCGTGACCACCTATGAAGATGGCGGCGTGCTGACCGTGACCCAGGATACCAGCCTGCAGGATGGCT
GCCTGATTTATAACGTGAAACTGCGCGGCGTGAACTTTCCGAGCAACGGCCCGGTGATGCAGAAAAAAAC
CCTGGGCTGGGAAGCGAGCACCGAAACCCTGTATCCGGCGGATGGCGGCCTGGAAGGCCGCTGCGATATG
GCGCTGAAACTGGTGGGCGGCGGCCATCTGCATTGCAACCTGAAAACCACCTATCGCAGCAAAAAACCGG
CGAAAAACCTGAAAATGCCGGGCGTGTATTTTGTGGATCGCCGCCTGGAACGCATTAAAGAAGCGGATAA
CGAAACCTATGTGGAACAGCATGAAGTGGCGGTGGCGCGCTATTGCGATCTGCCGAGCAAACTGGGCCAT
AAACTGAACGGCATGGATGAACTGTATAAATAATGAGCGGCCGCTCTAGAGGCATCAAATAAAACGAAAG
GCTCAGTCGAAAGACTGGGCCTTTCGTTTTATCTGTTGTTTGTCGGTGAACGCTCTCCTGAGTAGGACAA
ATCCGCCGCCCTAGACCTAGGCGGAGATATTCCGCTTCCTCGCTCACTGACTCGCTCCGCTCGGTCGTTC
GGCTGCGGCGAGCGGTACCGGCTTACTGGCGGGGCGGAAATTTCCTGGAAGATGCCAGGAAGAAACTTAA
CAGGGAAGCGATAAGGCCACGGCAGAGCCGTTTTTCCATAGGCTCCGCCCCCCTGACAAGCATCACGAAA
TCTGACGCTCAAATCAGTGGTGGCGAAACCCGACAGGACTTAAAGATACCAGGCGTTTCCCCCTGGTGGC
TCCCTCGTGCGCTCTCCTGTTCCTGCCTTTCGGTTTACCGGTGTCACTCCGCTGTTATGGCCGCGTTTAT
CTCATTCCACGCCTGACACTCGGTTCCGGGAAGGCAGTTCGCTCCAAGCTGGACTGTATGCACGAACCCC
CCGTTCAGTCCGACTGCTGCGCCTGTTCCGGTAACTATCGACTTGAGTCCAAGCCGGAAAGACACGACAA
AGCGCCACTGGCAGCAGCCACTGGTAAGAGGGTGTACAAGAGATTACTGATGCAGAGTTCTTGAAGTCAG
AGCCAAACTACGGCTAAACTGGAAGGACGAATTTGGTGGCAGCGGTCTTGTACACCCTGTTACCACGGTT
CAGAAGTTCCCCAACTTACTGAACCTTCGAAAAACCACCTCCCCAGGTGGTTTTTTCGTTTTCAGAGCAA
GAGATTACGACGCAACGGAAAGGATCTCAAGAGGTTCATCTTACTAGTGCTTGGATTCTCACCAATAAAA
AACGCCCGGCGGCAACCGAGCGTTCTGAACAAATCCAGATGGAGTTCTGAGGTCATTACTGGATCTATCA
ACAGGAGTCCAAGCGAGCTCGTAAACTTGGTCTGACAGTTACCAATGCTTAATCAGTGAGGCACCTATCT
CAGCGATCTGTCTATTTCGTTCATCCATAGTTGCCTGACTCCCCGTCGTGTAGATAACTACGATACGGGA
GGGCTTACCATCTGGCCCCAGTGCTGCAATGATACCGCGAGACCCACGCTCACCGGCTCCAGATTTATCA
GCAATAAACCAGCCAGCCGGAAGGGCCGAGCGCAGAAGTGGTCCTGCAACTTTATCCGCCTCCATCCAGT
CTATTAATTGTTGCCGGGAAGCTAGAGTAAGTAGTTCGCCAGTTAATAGTTTGCGCAACGTTGTTGCCAT
TGCTACAGGCATCGTGGTGTCACGCTCGTCGTTTGGTATGGCTTCATTCAGCTCCGGTTCCCAACGATCA
AGGCGAGTTACATGATCCCCCATGTTGTGCAAAAAAGCGGTTAGCTCCTTCGGTCCTCCGATCGTTGTCA
GAAGTAAGTTGGCCGCAGTGTTATCACTCATGGTTATGGCAGCACTGCATAATTCTCTTACTGTCATGCC
ATCCGTAAGATGCTTTTCTGTGACTGGTGAGTACTCAACCAAGTCATTCTGAGAATAGTGTATGCGGCGA
CCGAGTTGCTCTTGCCCGGCGTCAATACGGGATAATACCGCGCCACATAGCAGAACTTTAAAAGTGCTCA
TCATTGGAAAACGTTCTTCGGGGCGAAAACTCTCAAGGATCTTACCGCTGTTGAGATCCAGTTCGATGTA
ACCCACTCGTGCACCCAACTGATCTTCAGCATCTTTTACTTTCACCAGCGTTTCTGGGTGAGCAAAAACA
GGAAGGCAAAATGCCGCAAAAAAGGGAATAAGGGCGACACGGAAATGTTGAATACTCATACTCTTCCTTT
TTCAATATTATTGAAGCATTTATCAGGGTTATTGTCTCATGAGCGGATACATATTTGAATGTATTTAGAA
AAATAAACAAATAGGGGTTCCGCGCACATTTCCCCGAAAAGTGCCACCTGACGTCTAAGAAACCATTATT
ATCATGACATTAACCTATAAAAATAGGCGTATCACGAGGCCCTTTCGTCTTCAC
Features (pLannotate 1.2.2; 10 found; start..end, strand, type, name):
     86..199     +  CDS            rpmJ (sequence withheld): RL36_ECOLI - Experimental evidence at protein level: Swiss-Prot protein existence level 1. From Escherichia coli (strain K12).
    269..380     +  ncRNA          Alpha RBS: Accession: RF00140 - Alpha operon ribosome binding site
    478..1209    +  CDS            mNeptune2.5: mNeptune2.5 is a basic (constitutively fluorescent) red fluorescent protein published in 2014, derived from Entacmaea quadricolor. It is reported to be a rapidly-maturing monomer with moderate acid sensitivity.
   1235..1321    +  terminator     rrnB T1 terminator: Escherichia coli rrnB; transcription terminator T1 from the E. coli rrnB gene
   1349..1405    -  rep_origin     RSF ori (fragment): Plasmids containing the RSF 1030 origin of replication can be propagated in E. coli cells that contain additional plasmids with compatible origins.
   1492..1836    -  rep_origin     p15A ori (fragment): Plasmids containing the medium-copy-number p15A origin of replication can be propagated in E. coli cells that contain a second plasmid with the ColE1 origin.
   1906..2007    +  ncRNA          RNAI: Accession: RF00106 - RNAI
   2074..2168    -  terminator     lambda t0 terminator: transcription terminator from phage lambda
   2198..3058    -  CDS            AmpR: β-lactamase; bla; confers resistance to ampicillin, carbenicillin, and related antibiotics
   3059..3163    -  promoter       AmpR promoter: bla
