[The description below was written by a language model from this plasmid's Addgene catalogue record and pLannotate feature annotations shown in this document.]
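Description:
pEM10688 is a small (about 3.3 kb) bacterial expression plasmid built on the pKH70-PrpsM backbone that drives expression of the far-red fluorescent protein mNeptune2.5 from the PrpsM promoter. It belongs to a set of fluorescent tools intended for standardized work in Gram-negative bacteria. The plasmid is selected with ampicillin through a β-lactamase (AmpR) gene under its own bla promoter, and the catalogue lists it as low copy. The annotation detects fragments matching the p15A origin, a short RSF-type origin match and the RNAI antisense regulator. This is consistent with a p15A-family replicon, which is normally compatible with ColE1-type plasmids in the same cell.

The expression cassette begins with a stretch of native ribosomal-protein operon sequence. The annotated rpmJ (ribosomal protein L36) coding region and the alpha operon ribosome binding site element lie upstream of the reporter and presumably represent the chromosomal region that carries the rpsM promoter and its leader. Because ribosomal protein promoters are strongly active during growth, this arrangement would be expected to give constitutive, growth-linked expression without an inducer, although the record does not describe the expression characteristics explicitly. The synthetic mNeptune2.5 open reading frame, inserted by Gibson assembly, encodes a monomeric, rapidly maturing red fluorescent protein derived from Entacmaea quadricolor. It is followed by the rrnB T1 terminator. A lambda t0 terminator sits downstream of AmpR, insulating the resistance gene from the replicon. No tags or fusion partners are annotated, so the plasmid is most likely used to label cells with a free cytoplasmic far-red marker for microscopy, flow cytometry or benchmarking of fluorescent proteins.
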