Addgene plasmid #213997: pEM10688
Purpose: PrpsM driven expression of mNeptune25
Depositing lab: Marc Erhardt. Depositing organization: Humboldt-Universitaet zu Berlin. Publication: Fluorescent tools for the standardized work in Gram-negative bacteria. Delgadillo-Guevara M, Halte M, Erhardt M, Popp PF. J Biol Eng. 2024 Apr 8;18(1):25. doi: 10.1186/s13036-024-00420-9. PubMed 38589953.
Backbone
  Vector backbone: pKH70-PrpsM
  Vector type: Bacterial Expression
Growth in bacteria
  Bacterial resistance: Ampicillin, 100 μg/mL
  Growth temperature: 37°C
  Growth strain: DH5alpha
  Copy number: Low Copy
Gene/Insert
  Gene/Insert name: mNeptune2.5
  Species: Synthetic
  Promoter: PrpsM
  Cloning method: Gibson Cloning
Terms and licenses: Academic/Nonprofit Terms; Industry Terms: Not Available to Industry
How to cite: pEM10688 was a gift from Marc Erhardt (Addgene plasmid # 213997 ; http://n2t.net/addgene:213997 ; RRID:Addgene_213997)
